Addgene plasmid #82165: pDONR223_SRC_WT
Purpose: Gateway Donor vector containing SRC , part of the Target Accelerator Plasmid Collection.
Depositing lab: Jesse Boehm & William Hahn & David Root. Depositing organization: Broad Institute. Publication: Systematic Functional Interrogation of Rare Cancer Variants Identifies Oncogenic Alleles. Kim E, Ilic N, Shrestha Y, Zou L, Kamburov A, Zhu C, Yang X, Lubonja R, Tran N, Nguyen C, Lawrence MS, Piccioni F, Bagul M, Doench JG, Chouinard CR, Wu X, Hogstrom L, Natoli T, Tamayo P, Horn H, Corsello SM, Lage K, Root DE, Subramanian A, Golub TR, Getz G, Boehm JS, Hahn WC. Cancer Discov. 2016 Jul;6(7):714-26. doi: 10.1158/2159-8290.CD-16-0160. Epub 2016 May 4. PubMed 27147599.
Backbone
  Vector backbone: pDONR223
  Backbone manufacturer: Invitrogen
  Backbone size w/o insert (bp): 2790
  Vector type: Gateway Entry vector
Growth in bacteria
  Bacterial resistance: Spectinomycin, 50 μg/mL
  Growth temperature: 37°C
  Growth strain: DH5alpha
  Copy number: High Copy
Gene/Insert
  Gene/Insert name: SRC
  Species: H. sapiens (human)
  Mutation: WT
  GenBank ID: NM_005417.4
  Entrez Gene: SRC (a.k.a. ASV, SRC1, THC6, c-SRC, p60-Src)
  Promoter: None
  Cloning method: Gateway Cloning
  Sequencing primers: 5′ M13pUC-fwd; 3′ M13-Rev
Terms and licenses: Academic/Nonprofit Terms; Industry Terms: Not Available to Industry
Depositor comments: Open state: NO stop codon immediately follows insert. Supporting reference: Systematic morphological profiling of human gene and allele function via Cell Painting. Rohban MH, et al. Elife. 2017, Mar 18;6. pii: e24060. PubMed PMID 28315521
How to cite: pDONR223_SRC_WT was a gift from Jesse Boehm & William Hahn & David Root (Addgene plasmid # 82165 ; http://n2t.net/addgene:82165 ; RRID:Addgene_82165)
