[The description below was written by a language model from this plasmid's Addgene catalogue record and pLannotate feature annotations shown in this document.]
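Description:
pDONR223_SRC_WT is a Gateway entry clone built on the Invitrogen pDONR223 backbone and carrying the wild-type human SRC open reading frame, which encodes the non-receptor tyrosine kinase c-Src. It is a bacterial propagation plasmid rather than an expression vector. It replicates at high copy in E. coli from a ColE1/pUC-type origin and is selected with spectinomycin through the aadA (SmR) aminoglycoside adenylyltransferase gene. In the annotated sequence this gene lies downstream of a class 1 integron Pc promoter fragment and a short remnant of a gentamicin resistance gene. The sequenced plasmid is about 4.4 kb, and rrnB T1 and T2 terminators lie upstream of the cloning region, where they help insulate the insert from read-through transcription. Small lacZα and lacI fragments are also annotated as backbone remnants.

The SRC coding sequence is flanked by two attL recombination sites, annotated by the software as attL3 and attL2. These allow LR Clonase-mediated transfer of the ORF into any compatible Gateway destination vector. The record lists no promoter for the insert. A T7 promoter sits just outside the attL2 site, oriented back toward the insert on the antisense strand. The clone is in the "open" configuration, meaning no stop codon immediately follows the ORF, so the coding sequence can be fused in frame to C-terminal tags or reporters supplied by the destination vector. The plasmid belongs to the Target Accelerator Plasmid Collection, and it serves as the wild-type reference allele for studies that compare cancer-associated variants in functional and morphological profiling assays.
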