Features (pLannotate 1.2.2; 12 found; start..end, strand, type, name):
     38..74      -  CDS            lacZα (fragment): LacZα fragment of β-galactosidase; lacZ fragment
     91..186     +  protein_bind   attL3: mutant version of attL; recombination site for the Gateway® LR reaction LR Clonase™
    189..1796    +  CDS            SRC: SRC_HUMAN - Also known as SRC1. Experimental evidence at protein level: Swiss-Prot protein existence level 1. Non-receptor protein tyrosine kinase which is activated following engagement of many different classes of cellular receptors including immune response receptors, integrins and other adhesion receptors, receptor protein tyrosine kinases, G protein-coupled receptors as well as cytokine receptors. Participates in signaling pathways that control a diverse spectrum of biological activities including gene transcription, immune response, cell adhesion, cell cycle progression, apoptosis, migra
   1798..1897    -  protein_bind   attL2: mutant version of attL; recombination site for the Gateway® LR reaction LR Clonase™
   1915..1933    -  promoter       T7 promoter: promoter for bacteriophage T7 RNA polymerase
   2123..2146    +  promoter       Pc promoter (fragment): intI1 (promoter lies within the coding sequence); class 1 integron promoter
   2322..2378    +  CDS            GmR (fragment): gentamycin acetyltransferase; aacC1; confers resistance to gentamycin
   2385..3176    +  CDS            SmR: aminoglycoside adenylyltransferase (Murphy, 1985); aadA; confers resistance to spectinomycin and streptomycin
   3269..3857    +  rep_origin     ori: high-copy-number ColE1/pMB1/pBR322/pUC origin of replication
   4040..4132    +  CDS            lacI (fragment): lac repressor; lacI; The lac repressor binds to the lac operator to inhibit transcription in E. coli. This inhibition can be relieved by adding lactose or isopropyl-β-D-thiogalactopyranoside (IPTG).
   4187..4214    -  terminator     rrnB T2 terminator: transcription terminator T2 from the E. coli rrnB gene
   4346..4389    +  terminator     rrnB T1 terminator: Escherichia coli rrnB; transcription terminator T1 from the E. coli rrnB gene
>Addgene plasmid #82165 | pDONR223_SRC_WT | addgene full sequence | sequence record 163804 | Addgene NGS result
GGCAGTTCCCTACTCTCGCGTTAACGCTAGCATGGATGTTTTCCCAGTCACGACGTTGTAAAACGACGGC
CAGTCTTAAGCTCGGGCCCCAAATAATGATTTTATTTTGACTGATAGTGACCTGTTCGTTGCAACAAATT
GATGAGCAATGCTTTTTTATAATGCCAACTTTGTACAAAAAAGTTGGCATGGGTAGCAACAAGAGCAAGC
CCAAGGATGCCAGCCAGCGGCGCCGCAGCCTGGAGCCCGCCGAGAACGTGCACGGCGCTGGCGGGGGCGC
TTTCCCCGCCTCGCAGACCCCCAGCAAGCCAGCCTCGGCCGACGGCCACCGCGGCCCCAGCGCGGCCTTC
GCCCCCGCGGCCGCCGAGCCCAAGCTGTTCGGAGGCTTCAACTCCTCGGACACCGTCACCTCCCCGCAGA
GGGCGGGCCCGCTGGCCGGTGGAGTGACCACCTTTGTGGCCCTCTATGACTATGAGTCTAGGACGGAGAC
AGACCTGTCCTTCAAGAAAGGCGAGCGGCTCCAGATTGTCAACAACACAGAGGGAGACTGGTGGCTGGCC
CACTCGCTCAGCACAGGACAGACAGGCTACATCCCCAGCAACTACGTGGCGCCCTCCGACTCCATCCAGG
CTGAGGAGTGGTATTTTGGCAAGATCACCAGACGGGAGTCAGAGCGGTTACTGCTCAATGCAGAGAACCC
GAGAGGGACCTTCCTCGTGCGAGAAAGTGAGACCACGAAAGGTGCCTACTGCCTCTCAGTGTCTGACTTC
GACAACGCCAAGGGCCTCAACGTGAAGCACTACAAGATCCGCAAGCTGGACAGCGGCGGCTTCTACATCA
CCTCCCGCACCCAGTTCAACAGCCTGCAGCAGCTGGTGGCCTACTACTCCAAACACGCCGATGGCCTGTG
CCACCGCCTCACCACCGTGTGCCCCACGTCCAAGCCGCAGACTCAGGGCCTGGCCAAGGATGCCTGGGAG
ATCCCTCGGGAGTCGCTGCGGCTGGAGGTCAAGCTGGGCCAGGGCTGCTTTGGCGAGGTGTGGATGGGGA
CCTGGAACGGTACCACCAGGGTGGCCATCAAAACCCTGAAGCCTGGCACGATGTCTCCAGAGGCCTTCCT
GCAGGAGGCCCAGGTCATGAAGAAGCTGAGGCATGAGAAGCTGGTGCAGTTGTATGCTGTGGTTTCAGAG
GAGCCCATTTACATCGTCACGGAGTACATGAGCAAGGGGAGTTTGCTGGACTTTCTCAAGGGGGAGACAG
GCAAGTACCTGCGGCTGCCTCAGCTGGTGGACATGGCTGCTCAGATCGCCTCAGGCATGGCGTACGTGGA
GCGGATGAACTACGTCCACCGGGACCTTCGTGCAGCCAACATCCTGGTGGGAGAGAACCTGGTGTGCAAA
GTGGCCGACTTTGGGCTGGCTCGGCTCATTGAAGACAATGAGTACACGGCGCGGCAAGGTGCCAAATTCC
CCATCAAGTGGACGGCTCCAGAAGCTGCCCTCTATGGCCGCTTCACCATCAAGTCGGACGTGTGGTCCTT
CGGGATCCTGCTGACTGAGCTCACCACAAAGGGACGGGTGCCCTACCCTGGGATGGTGAACCGCGAGGTG
CTGGACCAGGTGGAGCGGGGCTACCGGATGCCCTGCCCGCCGGAGTGTCCCGAGTCCCTGCACGACCTCA
TGTGCCAGTGCTGGCGGAAGGAGCCTGAGGAGCGGCCCACCTTCGAGTACCTGCAGGCCTTCCTGGAGGA
CTACTTCACGTCCACCGAGCCCCAGTACCAGCCCGGGGAGAACCTCTACCCAACTTTCTTGTACAAAGTT
GGCATTATAAGAAAGCATTGCTTATCAATTTGTTGCAACGAACAGGTCACTATCAGTCAAAATAAAATCA
TTATTTGCCATCCAGCTGATATCCCCTATAGTGAGTCGTATTACATGGTCATAGCTGTTTCCTGGCAGCT
CTGGCCCGTGTCTCAAAATCTCTGATGTTACATTGCACAAGATAAAAATATATCATCATGCCTCCTCTAG
ACCAGCCAGGACAGAAATGCCTCGACTTCGCTGCTACCCAAGGTTGCCGGGTGACGCACACCGTGGAAAC
GGATGAAGGCACGAACCCAGTGGACATAAGCCTGTTCGGTTCGTAAGCTGTAATGCAAGTAGCGTATGCG
CTCACGCAACTGGTCCAGAACCTTGACCGAACGCAGCGGTGGTAACGGCGCAGTGGCGGTTTTCATGGCT
TGTTATGACTGTTTTTTTGGGGTACAGTCTATGCCTCGGGCATCCAAGCAGCAAGCGCGTTACGCCGTGG
GTCGATGTTTGATGTTATGGAGCAGCAACGATGTTACGCAGCAGGGCAGTCGCCCTAAAACAAAGTTAAA
CATTATGAGGGAAGCGGTGATCGCCGAAGTATCGACTCAACTATCAGAGGTAGTTGGCGTCATCGAGCGC
CATCTCGAACCGACGTTGCTGGCCGTACATTTGTACGGCTCCGCAGTGGATGGCGGCCTGAAGCCACACA
GTGATATTGATTTGCTGGTTACGGTGACCGTAAGGCTTGATGAAACAACGCGGCGAGCTTTGATCAACGA
CCTTTTGGAAACTTCGGCTTCCCCTGGAGAGAGCGAGATTCTCCGCGCTGTAGAAGTCACCATTGTTGTG
CACGACGACATCATTCCGTGGCGTTATCCAGCTAAGCGCGAACTGCAATTTGGAGAATGGCAGCGCAATG
ACATTCTTGCAGGTATCTTCGAGCCAGCCACGATCGACATTGATCTGGCTATCTTGCTGACAAAAGCAAG
AGAACATAGCGTTGCCTTGGTAGGTCCAGCGGCGGAGGAACTCTTTGATCCGGTTCCTGAACAGGATCTA
TTTGAGGCGCTAAATGAAACCTTAACGCTATGGAACTCGCCGCCCGACTGGGCTGGCGATGAGCGAAATG
TAGTGCTTACGTTGTCCCGCATTTGGTACAGCGCAGTAACCGGCAAAATCGCGCCGAAGGATGTCGCTGC
CGACTGGGCAATGGAGCGCCTGCCGGCCCAGTATCAGCCCGTCATACTTGAAGCTAGACAGGCTTATCTT
GGACAAGAAGAAGATCGCTTGGCCTCGCGCGCAGATCAGTTGGAAGAATTTGTCCACTACGTGAAAGGCG
AGATCACCAAGGTAGTCGGCAAATAACCCTCGAGCCACCCATGACCAAAATCCCTTAACGTGAGTTACGC
GTCGTTCCACTGAGCGTCAGACCCCGTAGAAAAGATCAAAGGATCTTCTTGAGATCCTTTTTTTCTGCGC
GTAATCTGCTGCTTGCAAACAAAAAAACCACCGCTACCAGCGGTGGTTTGTTTGCCGGATCAAGAGCTAC
CAACTCTTTTTCCGAAGGTAACTGGCTTCAGCAGAGCGCAGATACCAAATACTGTTCTTCTAGTGTAGCC
GTAGTTAGGCCACCACTTCAAGAACTCTGTAGCACCGCCTACATACCTCGCTCTGCTAATCCTGTTACCA
GTGGCTGCTGCCAGTGGCGATAAGTCGTGTCTTACCGGGTTGGACTCAAGACGATAGTTACCGGATAAGG
CGCAGCGGTCGGGCTGAACGGGGGGTTCGTGCACACAGCCCAGCTTGGAGCGAACGACCTACACCGAACT
GAGATACCTACAGCGTGAGCTATGAGAAAGCGCCACGCTTCCCGAAGGGAGAAAGGCGGACAGGTATCCG
GTAAGCGGCAGGGTCGGAACAGGAGAGCGCACGAGGGAGCTTCCAGGGGGAAACGCCTGGTATCTTTATA
GTCCTGTCGGGTTTCGCCACCTCTGACTTGAGCGTCGATTTTTGTGATGCTCGTCAGGGGGGCGGAGCCT
ATGGAAAAACGCCAGCAACGCGGCCTTTTTACGGTTCCTGGCCTTTTGCTGGCCTTTTGCTCACATGTTC
TTTCCTGCGTTATCCCCTGATTCTGTGGATAACCGTATTACCGCCTTTGAGTGAGCTGATACCGCTCGCC
GCAGCCGAACGACCGAGCGCAGCGAGTCAGTGAGCGAGGAAGCGGAAGAGCGCCCAATACGCAAACCGCC
TCTCCCCGCGCGTTGGCCGATTCATTAATGCAGCTGGCACGACAGGTTTCCCGACTGGAAAGCGGGCAGT
GAGCGCAACGCAATTAATACGCGTACCGCTAGCCAGGAAGAGTTTGTAGAAACGCAAAAAGGCCATCCGT
CAGGATGGCCTTCTGCTTAGTTTGATGCCTGGCAGTTTATGGCGGGCGTCCTGCCCGCCACCCTCCGGGC
CGTTGCTTCACAACGTTCAAATCCGCTCCCGGCGGATTTGTCCTACTCAGGAGAGCGTTCACCGACAAAC
AACAGATAAAACGAAAGGCCCAGTCTTCCGACTGAGCCTTTCGTTTTATTTGATGCCT
