>Addgene plasmid #82165 | pDONR223_SRC_WT | depositor partial sequence | sequence record 155536 | Insert sequence
ATGGGTAGCAACAAGAGCAAGCCCAAGGATGCCAGCCAGCGGCGCCGCAGCCTGGAGCCCGCCGAGAACG
TGCACGGCGCTGGCGGGGGCGCTTTCCCCGCCTCGCAGACCCCCAGCAAGCCAGCCTCGGCCGACGGCCA
CCGCGGCCCCAGCGCGGCCTTCGCCCCCGCGGCCGCCGAGCCCAAGCTGTTCGGAGGCTTCAACTCCTCG
GACACCGTCACCTCCCCGCAGAGGGCGGGCCCGCTGGCCGGTGGAGTGACCACCTTTGTGGCCCTCTATG
ACTATGAGTCTAGGACGGAGACAGACCTGTCCTTCAAGAAAGGCGAGCGGCTCCAGATTGTCAACAACAC
AGAGGGAGACTGGTGGCTGGCCCACTCGCTCAGCACAGGACAGACAGGCTACATCCCCAGCAACTACGTG
GCGCCCTCCGACTCCATCCAGGCTGAGGAGTGGTATTTTGGCAAGATCACCAGACGGGAGTCAGAGCGGT
TACTGCTCAATGCAGAGAACCCGAGAGGGACCTTCCTCGTGCGAGAAAGTGAGACCACGAAAGGTGCCTA
CTGCCTCTCAGTGTCTGACTTCGACAACGCCAAGGGCCTCAACGTGAAGCACTACAAGATCCGCAAGCTG
GACAGCGGCGGCTTCTACATCACCTCCCGCACCCAGTTCAACAGCCTGCAGCAGCTGGTGGCCTACTACT
CCAAACACGCCGATGGCCTGTGCCACCGCCTCACCACCGTGTGCCCCACGTCCAAGCCGCAGACTCAGGG
CCTGGCCAAGGATGCCTGGGAGATCCCTCGGGAGTCGCTGCGGCTGGAGGTCAAGCTGGGCCAGGGCTGC
TTTGGCGAGGTGTGGATGGGGACCTGGAACGGTACCACCAGGGTGGCCATCAAAACCCTGAAGCCTGGCA
CGATGTCTCCAGAGGCCTTCCTGCAGGAGGCCCAGGTCATGAAGAAGCTGAGGCATGAGAAGCTGGTGCA
GTTGTATGCTGTGGTTTCAGAGGAGCCCATTTACATCGTCACGGAGTACATGAGCAAGGGGAGTTTGCTG
GACTTTCTCAAGGGGGAGACAGGCAAGTACCTGCGGCTGCCTCAGCTGGTGGACATGGCTGCTCAGATCG
CCTCAGGCATGGCGTACGTGGAGCGGATGAACTACGTCCACCGGGACCTTCGTGCAGCCAACATCCTGGT
GGGAGAGAACCTGGTGTGCAAAGTGGCCGACTTTGGGCTGGCTCGGCTCATTGAAGACAATGAGTACACG
GCGCGGCAAGGTGCCAAATTCCCCATCAAGTGGACGGCTCCAGAAGCTGCCCTCTATGGCCGCTTCACCA
TCAAGTCGGACGTGTGGTCCTTCGGGATCCTGCTGACTGAGCTCACCACAAAGGGACGGGTGCCCTACCC
TGGGATGGTGAACCGCGAGGTGCTGGACCAGGTGGAGCGGGGCTACCGGATGCCCTGCCCGCCGGAGTGT
CCCGAGTCCCTGCACGACCTCATGTGCCAGTGCTGGCGGAAGGAGCCTGAGGAGCGGCCCACCTTCGAGT
ACCTGCAGGCCTTCCTGGAGGACTACTTCACGTCCACCGAGCCCCAGTACCAGCCCGGGGAGAACCTC
